LOCUS       Exported 8323 bp ds-DNA circular SYN 13-MAY-2021
DEFINITION  3rd generation lentiviral gRNA plasmid targeting human PIK3R3.
ACCESSION   .
VERSION     .
KEYWORDS    PIK3R3 gRNA (BRDN0001147854)
SOURCE      synthetic DNA construct
  ORGANISM  synthetic DNA construct
REFERENCE   1 (bases 1 to 8323)
  AUTHORS   Doench JG, Fusi N, Sullender M, Hegde M, Vaimberg EW, Donovan KF,
            Smith I, Tothova Z, Wilen C, Orchard R, Virgin HW, Listgarten J,
            Root DE
  TITLE     Optimized sgRNA design to maximize activity and minimize off-target
            effects of CRISPR-Cas9.
  JOURNAL   Nat Biotechnol. 2016 Jan 18. doi: 10.1038/nbt.3437.
  PUBMED    26780180
REFERENCE   2 (bases 1 to 8323)
  AUTHORS   .
  TITLE     Direct Submission
  JOURNAL   Exported May 13, 2021 from SnapGene Server 1.1.58
            http://www.snapgene.com
FEATURES             Location/Qualifiers
     source          1..8323
                     /organism="synthetic DNA construct"
                     /mol_type="other DNA"
     promoter        87..1265
                     /label=EF-1-alpha promoter
                     /note="strong constitutive promoter for human elongation
                     factor EF-1-alpha"
     intron          318..1256
                     /label=EF-1-alpha intron A
                     /note="intron upstream of the start codon of human
                     EF-1-alpha"
     primer_bind     1213..1233
                     /label=EF1a-F
                     /note="Human elongation factor-1a promoter, forward primer"
     CDS             1278..1877
                     /codon_start=1
                     /gene="pac from Streptomyces alboniger"
                     /product="puromycin N-acetyltransferase"
                     /label=PuroR
                     /note="confers resistance to puromycin"
                     /translation="MTEYKPTVRLATRDDVPRAVRTLAAAFADYPATRHTVDPDRHIER
                     VTELQELFLTRVGLDIGKVWVADDGAAVAVWTTPESVEAGAVFAEIGPRMAELSGSRLA
                     AQQQMEGLLAPHRPKEPAWFLATVGVSPDHQGKGLGSAVVLPGVEAAERAGVPAFLETS
                     APRNLPFYERLGFTVTADVEVPEGPRTWCMTRKPGA"
     primer_bind     complement(1278..1297)
                     /label=Puro-R
                     /note="Puromycin resistance gene, reverse primer. Also
                     called puro-variant-R"
     primer_bind     1774..1794
                     /label=Puro-F
                     /note="Puromycin resistance gene, forward primer"
     misc_feature    1893..2481
                     /label=WPRE
                     /note="woodchuck hepatitis virus posttranscriptional
                     regulatory element"
     primer_bind     complement(1946..1966)
                     /label=WPRE-R
                     /note="WPRE, reverse primer"
     CDS             complement(2364..2375)
                     /codon_start=1
                     /product="Factor Xa recognition and cleavage site"
                     /label=Factor Xa site
                     /translation="IEGR"
     LTR             2553..2786
                     /label=3' LTR (Delta-U3)
                     /note="self-inactivating 3' long terminal repeat (LTR) from
                     HIV-1"
     polyA_signal    2864..2985
                     /label=SV40 poly(A) signal
                     /note="SV40 polyadenylation signal"
     primer_bind     complement(2901..2920)
                     /label=SV40pA-R
                     /note="SV40 polyA, reverse primer"
     primer_bind     2955..2974
                     /label=EBV-rev
                     /note="SV40 polyA terminator, reverse primer"
     rep_origin      3025..3160
                     /label=SV40 ori
                     /note="SV40 origin of replication"
     primer_bind     3087..3106
                     /label=SV40pro-F
                     /note="SV40 promoter/origin, forward primer"
     primer_bind     complement(3180..3199)
                     /label=T7
                     /note="T7 promoter, forward primer"
     promoter        complement(3181..3199)
                     /label=T7 promoter
                     /note="promoter for bacteriophage T7 RNA polymerase"
     primer_bind     complement(3209..3226)
                     /label=M13 Forward
                     /note="In lacZ gene. Also called M13-F20 or M13 (-21)
                     Forward"
     primer_bind     complement(3209..3225)
                     /label=M13 fwd
                     /note="common sequencing primer, one of multiple similar
                     variants"
     primer_bind     complement(3218..3240)
                     /label=M13/pUC Forward
                     /note="In lacZ gene"
     rep_origin      3367..3822
                     /direction=RIGHT
                     /label=f1 ori
                     /note="f1 bacteriophage origin of replication; arrow
                     indicates direction of (+) strand synthesis"
     primer_bind     complement(3454..3473)
                     /label=F1ori-R
                     /note="F1 origin, reverse primer"
     primer_bind     3664..3685
                     /label=F1ori-F
                     /note="F1 origin, forward primer"
     promoter        3848..3952
                     /gene="bla"
                     /label=AmpR promoter
     CDS             3953..4813
                     /codon_start=1
                     /gene="bla"
                     /product="beta-lactamase"
                     /label=AmpR
                     /note="confers resistance to ampicillin, carbenicillin, and
                     related antibiotics"
                     /translation="MSIQHFRVALIPFFAAFCLPVFAHPETLVKVKDAEDQLGARVGYI
                     ELDLNSGKILESFRPEERFPMMSTFKVLLCGAVLSRIDAGQEQLGRRIHYSQNDLVEYS
                     PVTEKHLTDGMTVRELCSAAITMSDNTAANLLLTTIGGPKELTAFLHNMGDHVTRLDRW
                     EPELNEAIPNDERDTTMPVAMATTLRKLLTGELLTLASRQQLIDWMEADKVAGPLLRSA
                     LPAGWFIADKSGAGERGSRGIIAALGPDGKPSRIVVIYTTGSQATMDERNRQIAEIGAS
                     LIKHW"
     primer_bind     complement(4171..4190)
                     /label=Amp-R
                     /note="Ampicillin resistance gene, reverse primer"
     rep_origin      4984..5572
                     /direction=RIGHT
                     /label=ori
                     /note="high-copy-number ColE1/pMB1/pBR322/pUC origin of
                     replication"
     primer_bind     5473..5492
                     /label=pBR322ori-F
                     /note="pBR322 origin, forward primer"
     primer_bind     5726..5743
                     /label=L4440
                     /note="L4440 vector, forward primer"
     protein_bind    5860..5881
                     /label=CAP binding site
                     /bound_moiety="E. coli catabolite activator protein"
                     /note="CAP binding activates transcription in the presence
                     of cAMP."
     promoter        5896..5926
                     /label=lac promoter
                     /note="promoter for the E. coli lac operon"
     protein_bind    5934..5950
                     /label=lac operator
                     /bound_moiety="lac repressor encoded by lacI"
                     /note="The lac repressor binds to the lac operator to
                     inhibit transcription in E. coli. This inhibition can be
                     relieved by adding lactose or
                     isopropyl-beta-D-thiogalactopyranoside (IPTG)."
     primer_bind     5939..5961
                     /label=M13/pUC Reverse
                     /note="In lacZ gene"
     primer_bind     5958..5974
                     /label=M13 rev
                     /note="common sequencing primer, one of multiple similar
                     variants"
     primer_bind     5958..5974
                     /label=M13 Reverse
                     /note="In lacZ gene. Also called M13-rev"
     primer_bind     5993..6013
                     /label=T3
                     /note="T3 promoter, forward primer"
     promoter        5995..6013
                     /label=T3 promoter
                     /note="promoter for bacteriophage T3 RNA polymerase"
     promoter        6041..6267
                     /label=RSV promoter
                     /note="Rous sarcoma virus enhancer/promoter"
     LTR             6268..6448
                     /label=5' LTR (truncated)
                     /note="truncated 5' long terminal repeat (LTR) from HIV-1"
     misc_feature    6495..6620
                     /label=HIV-1 Psi
                     /note="packaging signal of human immunodeficiency virus
                     type 1"
     misc_feature    7113..7346
                     /label=RRE
                     /note="The Rev response element (RRE) of HIV-1 allows for
                     Rev-dependent mRNA export from the nucleus to the
                     cytoplasm."
     CDS             7531..7575
                     /codon_start=1
                     /product="antigenic peptide corresponding to amino acids
                     655 to 669 of the HIV envelope protein gp41 (Lutje Hulsik
                     et al., 2013)"
                     /label=gp41 peptide
                     /note="recognized by the 2H10 single-chain llama nanobody"
                     /translation="KNEQELLELDKWASL"
     promoter        7753..7993
                     /label=U6 promoter
                     /note="RNA polymerase III promoter for human U6 snRNA"
     primer_bind     7753..7773
                     /label=hU6-F
                     /note="Human U6 promoter, forward primer"
     primer_bind     7924..7943
                     /label=LKO.1 5'
                     /note="Human U6 promoter, forward primer"
     misc_RNA        8023..8098
                     /label=gRNA scaffold
                     /note="guide RNA scaffold for the Streptococcus pyogenes
                     CRISPR/Cas9 system"
     misc_feature    8154..8271
                     /label=cPPT/CTS
                     /note="central polypurine tract and central termination
                     sequence of HIV-1"
ORIGIN
        1 cccgggtgca aagatggata aagttttaaa cagagaggaa tctttgcagc taatggacct
       61 tctaggtctt gaaaggagtg ggaattggct ccggtgcccg tcagtgggca gagcgcacat
      121 cgcccacagt ccccgagaag ttggggggag gggtcggcaa ttgatccggt gcctagagaa
      181 ggtggcgcgg ggtaaactgg gaaagtgatg tcgtgtactg gctccgcctt tttcccgagg
      241 gtgggggaga accgtatata agtgcagtag tcgccgtgaa cgttcttttt cgcaacgggt
      301 ttgccgccag aacacaggta agtgccgtgt gtggttcccg cgggcctggc ctctttacgg
      361 gttatggccc ttgcgtgcct tgaattactt ccacctggct gcagtacgtg attcttgatc
      421 ccgagcttcg ggttggaagt gggtgggaga gttcgaggcc ttgcgcttaa ggagcccctt
      481 cgcctcgtgc ttgagttgag gcctggcctg ggcgctgggg ccgccgcgtg cgaatctggt
      541 ggcaccttcg cgcctgtctc gctgctttcg ataagtctct agccatttaa aatttttgat
      601 gacctgctgc gacgcttttt ttctggcaag atagtcttgt aaatgcgggc caagatctgc
      661 acactggtat ttcggttttt ggggccgcgg gcggcgacgg ggcccgtgcg tcccagcgca
      721 catgttcggc gaggcggggc ctgcgagcgc ggccaccgag aatcggacgg gggtagtctc
      781 aagctggccg gcctgctctg gtgcctggcc tcgcgccgcc gtgtatcgcc ccgccctggg
      841 cggcaaggct ggcccggtcg gcaccagttg cgtgagcgga aagatggccg cttcccggcc
      901 ctgctgcagg gagctcaaaa tggaggacgc ggcgctcggg agagcgggcg ggtgagtcac
      961 ccacacaaag gaaaagggcc tttccgtcct cagccgtcgc ttcatgtgac tccacggagt
     1021 accgggcgcc gtccaggcac ctcgattagt tctcgagctt ttggagtacg tcgtctttag
     1081 gttgggggga ggggttttat gcgatggagt ttccccacac tgagtgggtg gagactgaag
     1141 ttaggccagc ttggcacttg atgtaattct ccttggaatt tgcccttttt gagtttggat
     1201 cttggttcat tctcaagcct cagacagtgg ttcaaagttt ttttcttcca tttcaggtgt
     1261 cgtgacgtac ggccaccatg accgagtaca agcccacggt gcgcctcgcc acccgcgacg
     1321 acgtccccag ggccgtacgc accctcgccg ccgcgttcgc cgactacccc gccacgcgcc
     1381 acaccgtcga tccggaccgc cacatcgagc gggtcaccga gctgcaagaa ctcttcctca
     1441 cgcgcgtcgg gctcgacatc ggcaaggtgt gggtcgcgga cgacggcgcc gccgtggcgg
     1501 tctggaccac gccggagagc gtcgaagcgg gggcggtgtt cgccgagatc ggcccgcgca
     1561 tggccgagtt gagcggttcc cggctggccg cgcagcaaca gatggaaggc ctcctggcgc
     1621 cgcaccggcc caaggagccc gcgtggttcc tggccaccgt cggagtctcg cccgaccacc
     1681 agggcaaggg tctgggcagc gccgtcgtgc tccccggagt ggaggcggcc gagcgcgccg
     1741 gggtgcccgc cttcctggag acctccgcgc cccgcaacct ccccttctac gagcggctcg
     1801 gcttcaccgt caccgccgac gtcgaggtgc ccgaaggacc gcgcacctgg tgcatgaccc
     1861 gcaagcccgg tgcctgaacg cgttaagtcg acaatcaacc tctggattac aaaatttgtg
     1921 aaagattgac tggtattctt aactatgttg ctccttttac gctatgtgga tacgctgctt
     1981 taatgccttt gtatcatgct attgcttccc gtatggcttt cattttctcc tccttgtata
     2041 aatcctggtt gctgtctctt tatgaggagt tgtggcccgt tgtcaggcaa cgtggcgtgg
     2101 tgtgcactgt gtttgctgac gcaaccccca ctggttgggg cattgccacc acctgtcagc
     2161 tcctttccgg gactttcgct ttccccctcc ctattgccac ggcggaactc atcgccgcct
     2221 gccttgcccg ctgctggaca ggggctcggc tgttgggcac tgacaattcc gtggtgttgt
     2281 cggggaaatc atcgtccttt ccttggctgc tcgcctgtgt tgccacctgg attctgcgcg
     2341 ggacgtcctt ctgctacgtc ccttcggccc tcaatccagc ggaccttcct tcccgcggcc
     2401 tgctgccggc tctgcggcct cttccgcgtc ttcgccttcg ccctcagacg agtcggatct
     2461 ccctttgggc cgcctccccg cgtcgacttt aagaccaatg acttacaagg cagctgtaga
     2521 tcttagccac tttttaaaag aaaagggggg actggaaggg ctaattcact cccaacgaag
     2581 acaagatctg ctttttgctt gtactgggtc tctctggtta gaccagatct gagcctggga
     2641 gctctctggc taactaggga acccactgct taagcctcaa taaagcttgc cttgagtgct
     2701 tcaagtagtg tgtgcccgtc tgttgtgtga ctctggtaac tagagatccc tcagaccctt
     2761 ttagtcagtg tggaaaatct ctagcagtac gtatagtagt tcatgtcatc ttattattca
     2821 gtatttataa cttgcaaaga aatgaatatc agagagtgag aggaacttgt ttattgcagc
     2881 ttataatggt tacaaataaa gcaatagcat cacaaatttc acaaataaag catttttttc
     2941 actgcattct agttgtggtt tgtccaaact catcaatgta tcttatcatg tctggctcta
     3001 gctatcccgc ccctaactcc gcccatcccg cccctaactc cgcccagttc cgcccattct
     3061 ccgccccatg gctgactaat tttttttatt tatgcagagg ccgaggccgc ctcggcctct
     3121 gagctattcc agaagtagtg aggaggcttt tttggaggcc tagggacgta cccaattcgc
     3181 cctatagtga gtcgtattac gcgcgctcac tggccgtcgt tttacaacgt cgtgactggg
     3241 aaaaccctgg cgttacccaa cttaatcgcc ttgcagcaca tccccctttc gccagctggc
     3301 gtaatagcga agaggcccgc accgatcgcc cttcccaaca gttgcgcagc ctgaatggcg
     3361 aatgggnnnn nnnnnnnnnn nnnnnnnnnn nnnnnnnnnn nnnnnnnnnn nnnnnnnnnn
     3421 nnnnnnnnnn nnnnnnnnnn nnnnnnnnnn nnnnnnnnnn nnnnnnnnnn nnnnnnnnnn
     3481 nnnnnnnnnn cnnnnnnnnn nnnnnnnnnn nnnnnnnnnn nnnnnnnnnn nnnnnnnnnn
     3541 nnnnnnnnnn nnnnnnnnnn nnnnnnnnnn nnnnnnnnnn nnannnnnnn nnnnnnnnnn
     3601 nnnnnnnnnn nnnnnnnnnn nnnnnnnnnn nncctttgac gttggagtcc acgttcttta
     3661 atagtggact cttgttccaa actggaacaa cactcaaccc tatctcggtc tattcttttg
     3721 atttataagg gattttgccg atttcggcct attggttaaa aaatgagctg atttaacaaa
     3781 aatttaacgc gaattttaac aaaatattaa cgcttacaat ttaggtggca cttttcgggg
     3841 aaatgtgcgc ggaaccccta tttgtttatt tttctaaata cattcaaata tgtatccgct
     3901 catgagacaa taaccctgat aaatgcttca ataatattga aaaaggaaga gtatgagtat
     3961 tcaacatttc cgtgtcgccc ttattccctt ttttgcggca ttttgccttc ctgtttttgc
     4021 tcacccagaa acgctggtga aagtaaaaga tgctgaagat cagttgggtg cacgagtggg
     4081 ttacatcgaa ctggatctca acagcggtaa gatccttgag agttttcgcc ccgaagaacg
     4141 ttttccaatg atgagcactt ttaaagttct gctatgtggc gcggtattat cccgtattga
     4201 cgccgggcaa gagcaactcg gtcgccgcat acactattct cagaatgact tggttgagta
     4261 ctcaccagtc acagaaaagc atcttacgga tggcatgaca gtaagagaat tatgcagtgc
     4321 tgccataacc atgagtgata acactgcggc caacttactt ctgacaacga tcggaggacc
     4381 gaaggagcta accgcttttt tgcacaacat gggggatcat gtaactcgcc ttgatcgttg
     4441 ggaaccggag ctgaatgaag ccataccaaa cgacgagcgt gacaccacga tgcctgtagc
     4501 aatggcaaca acgttgcgca aactattaac tggcgaacta cttactctag cttcccggca
     4561 acaattaata gactggatgg aggcggataa agttgcagga ccacttctgc gctcggccct
     4621 tccggctggc tggtttattg ctgataaatc tggagccggt gagcgtgggt ctcgcggtat
     4681 cattgcagca ctggggccag atggtaagcc ctcccgtatc gtagttatct acacgacggg
     4741 gagtcaggca actatggatg aacgaaatag acagatcgct gagataggtg cctcactgat
     4801 taagcattgg taactgtcag accaagttta ctcatatata ctttagattg atttaaaact
     4861 tcatttttaa tttaaaagga tctaggtgaa gatccttttt gataatctca tgaccaaaat
     4921 cccttaacgt gagttttcgt tccactgagc gtcagacccc gtagaaaaga tcaaaggatc
     4981 ttcttgagat cctttttttc tgcgcgtaat ctgctgcttg caaacaaaaa aaccaccgct
     5041 accagcggtg gtttgtttgc cggatcaaga gctaccaact ctttttccga aggtaactgg
     5101 cttcagcaga gcgcagatac caaatactgt tcttctagtg tagccgtagt taggccacca
     5161 cttcaagaac tctgtagcac cgcctacata cctcgctctg ctaatcctgt taccagtggc
     5221 tgctgccagt ggcgataagt cgtgtcttac cgggttggac tcaagacgat agttaccgga
     5281 taaggcgcag cggtcgggct gaacgggggg ttcgtgcaca cagcccagct tggagcgaac
     5341 gacctacacc gaactgagat acctacagcg tgagctatga gaaagcgcca cgcttcccga
     5401 agggagaaag gcggacaggt atccggtaag cggcagggtc ggaacaggag agcgcacgag
     5461 ggagcttcca gggggaaacg cctggtatct ttatagtcct gtcgggtttc gccacctctg
     5521 acttgagcgt cgatttttgt gatgctcgtc aggggggcgg agcctatgga aaaacgccag
     5581 caacgcggcc tttttacggt tcctggcctt ttgctggcct tttgctcaca tgttctttcc
     5641 tgcgttatcc cctgattctg tggataaccg tattaccgcc tttgagtgag ctgataccgc
     5701 tcgccgcagc cgaacgaccg agcgcagcga gtcagtgagc gaggaagcgg aagagcgccc
     5761 aatacgcaaa ccgcctctcc ccgcgcgttg gccgattcat taatgcagct ggcacgacag
     5821 gtttcccgac tggaaagcgg gcagtgagcg caacgcaatt aatgtgagtt agctcactca
     5881 ttaggcaccc caggctttac actttatgct tccggctcgt atgttgtgtg gaattgtgag
     5941 cggataacaa tttcacacag gaaacagcta tgaccatgat tacgccaagc gcgcaattaa
     6001 ccctcactaa agggaacaaa agctggagct gcaagcttaa tgtagtctta tgcaatactc
     6061 ttgtagtctt gcaacatggt aacgatgagt tagcaacatg ccttacaagg agagaaaaag
     6121 caccgtgcat gccgattggt ggaagtaagg tggtacgatc gtgccttatt aggaaggcaa
     6181 cagacgggtc tgacatggat tggacgaacc actgaattgc cgcattgcag agatattgta
     6241 tttaagtgcc tagctcgata cataaacggg tctctctggt tagaccagat ctgagcctgg
     6301 gagctctctg gctaactagg gaacccactg cttaagcctc aataaagctt gccttgagtg
     6361 cttcaagtag tgtgtgcccg tctgttgtgt gactctggta actagagatc cctcagaccc
     6421 ttttagtcag tgtggaaaat ctctagcagt ggcgcccgaa cagggacttg aaagcgaaag
     6481 ggaaaccaga ggagctctct cgacgcagga ctcggcttgc tgaagcgcgc acggcaagag
     6541 gcgaggggcg gcgactggtg agtacgccaa aaattttgac tagcggaggc tagaaggaga
     6601 gagatgggtg cgagagcgtc agtattaagc gggggagaat tagatcgcga tgggaaaaaa
     6661 ttcggttaag gccaggggga aagaaaaaat ataaattaaa acatatagta tgggcaagca
     6721 gggagctaga acgattcgca gttaatcctg gcctgttaga aacatcagaa ggctgtagac
     6781 aaatactggg acagctacaa ccatcccttc agacaggatc agaagaactt agatcattat
     6841 ataatacagt agcaaccctc tattgtgtgc atcaaaggat agagataaaa gacaccaagg
     6901 aagctttaga caagatagag gaagagcaaa acaaaagtaa gaccaccgca cagcaagcgg
     6961 ccgctgatct tcagacctgg aggaggagat atgagggaca attggagaag tgaattatat
     7021 aaatataaag tagtaaaaat tgaaccatta ggagtagcac ccaccaaggc aaagagaaga
     7081 gtggtgcaga gagaaaaaag agcagtggga ataggagctt tgttccttgg gttcttggga
     7141 gcagcaggaa gcactatggg cgcagcgtca atgacgctga cggtacaggc cagacaatta
     7201 ttgtctggta tagtgcagca gcagaacaat ttgctgaggg ctattgaggc gcaacagcat
     7261 ctgttgcaac tcacagtctg gggcatcaag cagctccagg caagaatcct ggctgtggaa
     7321 agatacctaa aggatcaaca gctcctgggg atttggggtt gctctggaaa actcatttgc
     7381 accactgctg tgccttggaa tgctagttgg agtaataaat ctctggaaca gatttggaat
     7441 cacacgacct ggatggagtg ggacagagaa attaacaatt acacaagctt aatacactcc
     7501 ttaattgaag aatcgcaaaa ccagcaagaa aagaatgaac aagaattatt ggaattagat
     7561 aaatgggcaa gtttgtggaa ttggtttaac ataacaaatt ggctgtggta tataaaatta
     7621 ttcataatga tagtaggagg cttggtaggt ttaagaatag tttttgctgt actttctata
     7681 gtgaatagag ttaggcaggg atattcacca ttatcgtttc agacccacct cccaaccccg
     7741 aggggaccca gagagggcct atttcccatg attccttcat atttgcatat acgatacaag
     7801 gctgttagag agataattag aattaatttg actgtaaaca caaagatatt agtacaaaat
     7861 acgtgacgta gaaagtaata atttcttggg tagtttgcag ttttaaaatt atgttttaaa
     7921 atggactatc atatgcttac cgtaacttga aagtatttcg atttcttggc tttatatatc
     7981 ttgtggaaag gacgaaacac cgagaatata ctagaacatc ccgttttaga gctagaaata
     8041 gcaagttaaa ataaggctag tccgttatca acttgaaaaa gtggcaccga gtcggtgctt
     8101 ttttaagctt ggcgtaacta gatcttgaga caaatggcag tattcatcca caattttaaa
     8161 agaaaagggg ggattggggg gtacagtgca ggggaaagaa tagtagacat aatagcaaca
     8221 gacatacaaa ctaaagaatt acaaaaacaa attacaaaaa ttcaaaattt tcgggtttat
     8281 tacagggaca gcagagatcc actttggcgc cggctcgagg ggg
//
