[The description below was written by a language model from this plasmid's Addgene catalogue record and the feature table of its GenBank file.]
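Description:
PIK3R3 gRNA (BRDN0001147854) is a third-generation lentiviral CRISPR guide plasmid built on the lentiGuide-Puro backbone, an 8.3 kb circular construct that delivers a single guide RNA against human PIK3R3 (also known as p55-gamma or p55PIK), a regulatory subunit of PI3-kinase. In bacteria it is maintained at high copy through a ColE1/pUC-type origin and selected with ampicillin via the bla gene. An f1 origin, an SV40 origin and flanking lac/T3/T7 elements are backbone remnants.

The viral transfer cassette begins with an RSV promoter fused to a truncated HIV-1 5' LTR, which makes genomic RNA production Tat-independent. This is followed by the Psi packaging signal and the RRE for Rev-dependent nuclear export. The cassette ends in a U3-deleted, self-inactivating 3' LTR with a downstream SV40 polyadenylation signal. Within it, a human U6 RNA polymerase III promoter drives the PIK3R3-specific spacer joined to the Streptococcus pyogenes Cas9 gRNA scaffold. The cPPT/CTS element, which aids nuclear import of the provirus, lies just downstream of this unit. A separate EF-1-alpha promoter, including its intron A, expresses puromycin N-acetyltransferase so that transduced mammalian cells can be selected with puromycin, and a WPRE enhances transcript expression.

The plasmid does not encode Cas9, so it must be paired with a separate Cas9 vector or used in cells that already express the nuclease. The guide was designed to match several PIK3R3 reference transcripts and belongs to a human kinome gRNA collection built with optimized sgRNA design rules. Its typical use is the knockout of PIK3R3 in human cells.
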