Addgene plasmid #76343: PIK3R3 gRNA (BRDN0001147854)
Purpose: 3rd generation lentiviral gRNA plasmid targeting human PIK3R3
Depositing lab: John Doench & David Root. Depositing organization: Broad Institute. Publication: Optimized sgRNA design to maximize activity and minimize off-target effects of CRISPR-Cas9. Doench JG, Fusi N, Sullender M, Hegde M, Vaimberg EW, Donovan KF, Smith I, Tothova Z, Wilen C, Orchard R, Virgin HW, Listgarten J, Root DE. Nat Biotechnol. 2016 Jan 18. doi: 10.1038/nbt.3437. PubMed 26780180.
Backbone
  Vector backbone: lentiGuide-Puro
  Backbone manufacturer: Zhang Lab (Addgene plasmid # 52963)
  Vector type: Mammalian Expression, Lentiviral, CRISPR
  Selectable markers: Puromycin
Growth in bacteria
  Bacterial resistance: Ampicillin, 100 μg/mL
  Growth temperature: 37°C
  Growth strain: DH5alpha
  Copy number: High Copy
Gene/Insert
  Gene/Insert name: PIK3R3 (alt names: PIK3R3; NM_001114172.1)
  gRNA/shRNA sequence: AGAATATACTAGAACATCCC
  Species: H. sapiens (human)
  Entrez Gene: PIK3R3 (a.k.a. p55, p55-GAMMA, p55PIK)
  Promoter: hU6
  Cloning method: Unknown
  Sequencing primers: 5′ U6-F; 3′ pS2-R
Terms and licenses: Academic/Nonprofit Terms; Industry Terms: Not Available to Industry
Depositor comments: The gRNA was designed to target the following Genbank reference sequence(s): NM_001114172.1,NM_001303427.1,NM_001303428.1,NM_001303429.1,NM_003629.3. Note that this plasmid does NOT contain Cas9. It should be used in conjunction with lentiCas9-Blast (Addgene #52962) or otherwise with cell lines already expressing Cas9. Browse the full kinome gRNA library at http://www.addgene.org/pooled-library/broadgpp-human-kinome/ or visit http://www.broadinstitute.org/rnai/public/ for detailed protocols and information.
How to cite: PIK3R3 gRNA (BRDN0001147854) was a gift from John Doench & David Root (Addgene plasmid # 76343 ; http://n2t.net/addgene:76343 ; RRID:Addgene_76343)
