>Addgene plasmid #76343 | PIK3R3 gRNA (BRDN0001147854) | depositor partial sequence | sequence record 143803 | Target Sequence
AGAATATACTAGAACATCCC
