>Addgene plasmid #76343 | PIK3R3 gRNA (BRDN0001147854) | addgene partial sequence | sequence record 185659 | hU6-F
TAGAAAGTAATAATTTCTTGGGTAGTTTGCAGTTTTAAAATTATGTTTTAAAATGGACTATCATATGCTT
ACCGTAACTTGAAAGTATTTCGATTTCTTGGCTTTATATATCTTGTGGAAAGGACGAAACACCGAGAATA
TACTAGAACATCCCGTTTTAGAGCTAGAAATAGCAAGTTAAAATAAGGCTAGTCCGTTATCAACTTGAAA
AAGTGGCACCGAGTCGGTGCTTTTTTAAGCTTGGCGTAACTAGATCTTGAGACAAATGGCAGTATTCATC
CACAATTTTAAAAGAAAAGGGGGGATTGGGGGGTACAGTGCAGGGGAAAGAATAGTAGACATAATAGCAA
CAGACATACAAACTAAAGAATTACAAAAACAAATTACAAAAATTCAAAATTTTCGGGTTTATTACAGGGA
CAGCAGAGATCCACTTTGGCGCCGGCTCGAGGGGGCCCGGGTGCAAAGATGGATAAAGTTTTAAACAGAG
AGGAATCTTTGCAGCTAATGGACCTTCTAGGTCTTGAAAGGAGTGGGAATTGGCTCCGGTGCCCGTCAGT
GGGCAGAGCG
